Addgene plasmid #36729: TAL2296
Depositing lab: Keith Joung. Depositing organization: Massachusetts General Hospital. Publication: FLASH assembly of TALENs for high-throughput genome editing. Reyon D, Tsai SQ, Khayter C, Foden JA, Sander JD, Joung JK. Nat Biotechnol. 2012 Apr 8. doi: 10.1038/nbt.2170. PubMed 22484455.
Backbone
  Vector backbone: JDS71
  Backbone manufacturer: Joung lab (Addgene Plasmid # 32287)
  Backbone size w/o insert (bp): 6447
  Vector type: Mammalian, T7 for in vitro mRNA synthesis
Growth in bacteria
  Bacterial resistance: Ampicillin, 100 μg/mL
  Growth temperature: 37°C
  Growth strain: XL1 Blue
  Copy number: High Copy
Gene/Insert
  Gene/Insert name: BAX-TALEN_Left (alt name: BAX)
  Species: H. sapiens (human)
  Insert size (bp): 1640
  Entrez Gene: Bax
  Promoter: CMV
  Tag / fusion protein: 3X Flag (N terminal on backbone); WT FOKI (C terminal on backbone)
  Cloning method: Restriction Enzyme; 5′ cloning site BsmBI (destroyed during cloning); 3′ cloning site BsmBI (destroyed during cloning)
  Sequencing primers: 5′ CMV-F; 3′ BGH-rev
Terms and licenses: Academic/Nonprofit Terms; Industry Terms: Not Available to Industry
Depositor comments: Target binding site: TGTGCGATCTCCAAGCAC It is strongly recommended that users perform a diagnostic digest to verify this plasmid prior to use. For example, a double digest of the plasmid with BamHI and KpnI should result in two bands at 2.2kb and 5.9kb.
How to cite: TAL2296 was a gift from Keith Joung (Addgene plasmid # 36729 ; http://n2t.net/addgene:36729 ; RRID:Addgene_36729)
