[The description below was written by a language model from this plasmid's Addgene catalogue record.]
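Description:
TAL2296 is a mammalian expression plasmid encoding the left monomer of a TALE nuclease (TALEN) pair directed against the human BAX gene. It is built on the JDS71 backbone, a roughly 6.4 kb TALEN expression vector, into which an approximately 1.6 kb array of TAL effector DNA-binding repeats was inserted by restriction cloning through BsmBI sites that were destroyed in the process. The plasmid is maintained at high copy in E. coli under ampicillin selection. The record does not give a feature table, so the origin of replication and any mammalian selection marker are not stated.

The repeat array is placed in frame with elements supplied by the backbone: a 3X FLAG tag at the N terminus, useful for detecting the protein, and the wild-type FokI nuclease domain at the C terminus. Expression in mammalian cells is driven by the CMV promoter, and the vector type also indicates a T7 promoter that allows in vitro transcription of mRNA encoding the nuclease. The use of a BGH reverse sequencing primer suggests a BGH polyadenylation region downstream of the coding sequence.

Because FokI cleaves DNA only as a dimer, this left-hand TALEN is meant to be used with a matching right-hand TALEN that binds the opposite strand across a short spacer. Together they produce a double-strand break at the BAX locus, which can be repaired by error-prone end joining or homology-directed repair to introduce targeted mutations. The construct belongs to a collection produced by the FLASH assembly method for high-throughput TALEN construction and genome editing. The depositor recommends verifying the plasmid by diagnostic digest before use.
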