>Addgene plasmid #36729 | TAL2296 | depositor partial sequence | sequence record 45922 | TAL2296 sequence 1640 bps
GAACCTGACCCCAGACCAGGTAGTCGCAATCGCGAACAATAATGGGGGAAAGCAAGCCCTGGAAACCGTG
CAAAGGTTGTTGCCGGTCCTTTGTCAAGACCACGGCCTTACACCGGAGCAAGTCGTGGCCATTGCAAGCA
ATGGGGGTGGCAAACAGGCTCTTGAGACGGTTCAGAGACTTCTCCCAGTTCTCTGTCAAGCCCACGGGCT
GACTCCCGATCAAGTTGTAGCGATTGCGAATAACAATGGAGGGAAACAAGCATTGGAGACTGTCCAACGG
CTCCTTCCCGTGTTGTGTCAAGCCCACGGTTTGACGCCTGCACAAGTGGTCGCCATCGCCAGCCATGATG
GCGGTAAGCAGGCGCTGGAAACAGTACAGCGCCTGCTGCCTGTACTGTGCCAGGATCATGGACTGACCCC
AGACCAGGTAGTCGCAATCGCGAACAATAATGGGGGAAAGCAAGCCCTGGAAACCGTGCAAAGGTTGTTG
CCGGTCCTTTGTCAAGACCACGGCCTTACACCGGAGCAAGTCGTGGCCATTGCAAGCAACATCGGTGGCA
AACAGGCTCTTGAGACGGTTCAGAGACTTCTCCCAGTTCTCTGTCAAGCCCACGGGCTGACTCCCGATCA
AGTTGTAGCGATTGCGTCCAACGGTGGAGGGAAACAAGCATTGGAGACTGTCCAACGGCTCCTTCCCGTG
TTGTGTCAAGCCCACGGTTTGACGCCTGCACAAGTGGTCGCCATCGCCAGCCATGATGGCGGTAAGCAGG
CGCTGGAAACAGTACAGCGCCTGCTGCCTGTACTGTGCCAGGATCATGGACTGACCCCAGACCAGGTAGT
CGCAATCGCGTCAAACGGAGGGGGAAAGCAAGCCCTGGAAACCGTGCAAAGGTTGTTGCCGGTCCTTTGT
CAAGACCACGGCCTTACACCGGAGCAAGTCGTGGCCATTGCATCCCACGACGGTGGCAAACAGGCTCTTG
AGACGGTTCAGAGACTTCTCCCAGTTCTCTGTCAAGCCCACGGGCTGACTCCCGATCAAGTTGTAGCGAT
TGCGTCGCATGACGGAGGGAAACAAGCATTGGAGACTGTCCAACGGCTCCTTCCCGTGTTGTGTCAAGCC
CACGGTTTGACGCCTGCACAAGTGGTCGCCATCGCCTCCAATATTGGCGGTAAGCAGGCGCTGGAAACAG
TACAGCGCCTGCTGCCTGTACTGTGCCAGGATCATGGACTGACCCCAGACCAGGTAGTCGCAATCGCGTC
GAACATTGGGGGAAAGCAAGCCCTGGAAACCGTGCAAAGGTTGTTGCCGGTCCTTTGTCAAGACCACGGC
CTTACACCGGAGCAAGTCGTGGCCATTGCAAATAATAACGGTGGCAAACAGGCTCTTGAGACGGTTCAGA
GACTTCTCCCAGTTCTCTGTCAAGCCCACGGGCTGACTCCCGATCAAGTTGTAGCGATTGCGTCGCATGA
CGGAGGGAAACAAGCATTGGAGACTGTCCAACGGCTCCTTCCCGTGTTGTGTCAAGCCCACGGTTTGACG
CCTGCACAAGTGGTCGCCATCGCCTCCAATATTGGCGGTAAGCAGGCGCTGGAAACAGTACAGCGCCTGC
TGCCTGTACTGTGCCAGGATCATGGACTGA
