>Addgene plasmid #36729 | TAL2296 | addgene partial sequence | sequence record 48177 | CMV-F 5'-CGCAAATGGGCGGTAGGCGTG-3'
TTACTGGCTTATCGAAATTAATACGACTCACTTATAGGGAGACCCAAGCTGGCTAGCACCATGGACTACA
AAGACCATGACGGTGATTATAAAGATCATGACATCGATTACAAGGATGACGATGACAAGATGGCCCCCAA
GAAGAAGAGGAAGGTGGGCATTCACCGCGGGGTACCTATGGTGGACTTGAGGACACTCGGTTATTCGCAA
CAGCAACAGGAGAAAATCAAGCCTAAGGTCAGGAGCACCGTCGCGCAACACCACGAGGCGCTTGTGGGGC
ATGGCTTCACTCATGCGCATATTGTCGCGCTTTCACAGCACCCTGCGGCGCTTGGGACGGTGGCTGTCAA
ATACCAAGATATGATTGCGGCCCTGCCCGAAGCCACGCACGAGGCAATTGTAGGGGTCGGTAAACAGTGG
TCGGGAGCGCGAGCACTTGAGGCGCTGCTGACTGTGGCGGGTGAGCTTAGGGGGCCTCCGCTCCAGCTCG
ACACCGGGCAGCTGCTGAAGATCGCGAAGAGAGGGGGAGTAACAGCGGTAGAGGCAGTGCACGCCTGGCG
CAATGCGCTCACCGGGGCCCCCTTGAACCTGACCCCAGACCAGGTAGTCGCAATCGCGAACAATAATGGG
GGAAAGCAAGCCCTGGAAACCGTGCAAAGGTTGTTGCCGGTCCTTTGTCAAGACCACGGCCTTACACCGG
AGCAAGTCGTGGCCATTGCAAGCAATGGGGGTGGCAAACAGGCTCTTGAGACGGTTCAGAGACTTCTCCC
AGTTCTCTGTCAAGCCCACGGGCTGACTCCCGATCAAGTTGTAGCGATTGCGAATAACAATGGAGGGAAA
CAAGCATTGGAGACTGTCCAACGGCTC
