>Addgene plasmid #36729 | TAL2296 | addgene partial sequence | sequence record 48178 | JDS-TALEN-F 5'-TAGGGGTCGGTAAACAGTGG-3'
TGGCGGGTGAGCTTAGGGGGCCTCCGCTCCAGCTCGACACCGGGCAGCTGCTGAAGATCGCGAAGAGAGG
GGGAGTAACAGCGGTAGAGGCAGTGCACGCCTGGCGCAATGCGCTCACCGGGGCCCCCTTGAACCTGACC
CCAGACCAGGTAGTCGCAATCGCGAACAATAATGGGGGAAAGCAAGCCCTGGAAACCGTGCAAAGGTTGT
TGCCGGTCCTTTGTCAAGACCACGGCCTTACACCGGAGCAAGTCGTGGCCATTGCAAGCAATGGGGGTGG
CAAACAGGCTCTTGAGACGGTTCAGAGACTTCTCCCAGTTCTCTGTCAAGCCCACGGGCTGACTCCCGAT
CAAGTTGTAGCGATTGCGAATAACAATGGAGGGAAACAAGCATTGGAGACTGTCCAACGGCTCCTTCCCG
TGTTGTGTCAAGCCCACGGTTTGACGCCTGCACAAGTGGTCGCCATCGCCAGCCATGATGGCGGTAAGCA
GGCGCTGGAAACAGTACAGCGCCTGCTGCCTGTACTGTGCCAGGATCATGGACTGACCCCAGACCAGGTA
GTCGCAATCGCGAACAATAATGGGGGAAAGCAAGCCCTGGAAACCGTGCAAAGGTTGTTGCCGGTCCTTT
GTCAAGACCACGGCCTTACACCGGAGCAAGTCGTGGCCATTGCAAGCAACATCGGTGGCAAACAGGCTCT
TGAGACGGTTCAGAGACTTCTCCCAGTTCTCTGTCAAGCCCACGGGCTGACTCCCGATCAAGTTGTAGCG
ATTGCGTCCAACGGTGGAGGGAAACAAGCATTGGAGACTGTCCAACGGCTCCTTCCCGTGTTGTGTCAAG
CCCACGGTTTGACGCCTGCACAAGT
